Addgene plasmid #81548: pDONR223_GPR156_p.R757L
Purpose: Gateway Donor vector containing GPR156 , part of the Target Accelerator Plasmid Collection.
Depositing lab: Jesse Boehm & William Hahn & David Root. Depositing organization: Broad Institute. Publication: Systematic Functional Interrogation of Rare Cancer Variants Identifies Oncogenic Alleles. Kim E, Ilic N, Shrestha Y, Zou L, Kamburov A, Zhu C, Yang X, Lubonja R, Tran N, Nguyen C, Lawrence MS, Piccioni F, Bagul M, Doench JG, Chouinard CR, Wu X, Hogstrom L, Natoli T, Tamayo P, Horn H, Corsello SM, Lage K, Root DE, Subramanian A, Golub TR, Getz G, Boehm JS, Hahn WC. Cancer Discov. 2016 Jul;6(7):714-26. doi: 10.1158/2159-8290.CD-16-0160. Epub 2016 May 4. PubMed 27147599.
Backbone
  Vector backbone: pDONR223
  Backbone manufacturer: Invitrogen
  Backbone size w/o insert (bp): 2790
  Vector type: Gateway Entry vector
Growth in bacteria
  Bacterial resistance: Spectinomycin, 50 μg/mL
  Growth temperature: 37°C
  Growth strain: DH5alpha
  Copy number: High Copy
Gene/Insert
  Gene/Insert name: GPR156
  Species: H. sapiens (human)
  Mutation: E516D; R757L
  GenBank ID: NM_153002.2
  Entrez Gene: GPR156 (a.k.a. GABABL, PGR28)
  Promoter: None
  Cloning method: Gateway Cloning
  Sequencing primers: 5′ M13pUC-fwd; 3′ M13-Rev
Terms and licenses: Academic/Nonprofit Terms; Industry Terms: Not Available to Industry
Depositor comments: Closed state: stop codon immediately follows insert
How to cite: pDONR223_GPR156_p.R757L was a gift from Jesse Boehm & William Hahn & David Root (Addgene plasmid # 81548 ; http://n2t.net/addgene:81548 ; RRID:Addgene_81548)
