[The description below was written by a language model from this plasmid's Addgene catalogue record and pLannotate feature annotations shown in this document.]
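Description:
pDONR223_GPR156_p.R757L is a Gateway entry clone built on the Invitrogen pDONR223 backbone and carrying a variant open reading frame of human GPR156 (also known as GABABL or PGR28), an orphan G protein-coupled receptor. It is a bacterial propagation and shuttling plasmid rather than an expression vector. Replication relies on a high-copy ColE1/pUC-type origin, and selection uses the aadA (SmR) aminoglycoside adenylyltransferase gene, which confers spectinomycin resistance and sits downstream of a fragment of a class 1 integron Pc promoter. The sequenced record is 5,238 nt. Small annotated remnants of lacZα, lacI and a gentamicin resistance gene appear to be backbone vestiges, and rrnB T1 and T2 terminators help insulate the cloning region from read-through transcription.

The GPR156 coding sequence of about 2.4 kb is flanked by two attL recombination sites. The automated annotation labels both as attL3, but functionally they are the sites that an LR Clonase reaction uses to move the insert into an attR-containing destination vector. The record lists no promoter for the insert. The only nearby promoter is a T7 promoter outside the downstream attL site, oriented toward the insert on the opposite strand. Relative to the reference transcript, the ORF carries R757L, the variant named in the plasmid, and E516D. It is in the "closed" configuration, with a stop codon directly after the insert, so C-terminal fusion tags from a destination vector would not be translated. The plasmid belongs to the Target Accelerator Plasmid Collection, which was assembled for systematic functional testing of rare cancer-associated alleles. It serves as the source clone for making expression constructs of this GPR156 variant.
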