Features (pLannotate 1.2.2; 12 found; start..end, strand, type, name):
     38..74      -  CDS            lacZα (fragment): LacZα fragment of β-galactosidase; lacZ fragment
     91..186     +  protein_bind   attL3: mutant version of attL; recombination site for the Gateway® LR reaction LR Clonase™
    192..2633    +  CDS            GPR156: GP156_HUMAN - Also known as GABABL, PGR28. Experimental evidence at transcript level: Swiss-Prot protein existence level 2. Orphan receptor. From Homo sapiens (Human).
   2641..2736    -  protein_bind   attL3: mutant version of attL; recombination site for the Gateway® LR reaction LR Clonase™
   2755..2773    -  promoter       T7 promoter: promoter for bacteriophage T7 RNA polymerase
   2963..2986    +  promoter       Pc promoter (fragment): intI1 (promoter lies within the coding sequence); class 1 integron promoter
   3162..3218    +  CDS            GmR (fragment): gentamycin acetyltransferase; aacC1; confers resistance to gentamycin
   3225..4016    +  CDS            SmR: aminoglycoside adenylyltransferase (Murphy, 1985); aadA; confers resistance to spectinomycin and streptomycin
   4109..4697    +  rep_origin     ori: high-copy-number ColE1/pMB1/pBR322/pUC origin of replication
   4880..4972    +  CDS            lacI (fragment): lac repressor; lacI; The lac repressor binds to the lac operator to inhibit transcription in E. coli. This inhibition can be relieved by adding lactose or isopropyl-β-D-thiogalactopyranoside (IPTG).
   5027..5054    -  terminator     rrnB T2 terminator: transcription terminator T2 from the E. coli rrnB gene
   5186..5229    +  terminator     rrnB T1 terminator: Escherichia coli rrnB; transcription terminator T1 from the E. coli rrnB gene
>Addgene plasmid #81548 | pDONR223_GPR156_p.R757L | addgene full sequence | sequence record 166715 | Addgene NGS Result
GGCAGTTCCCTACTCTCGCGTTAACGCTAGCATGGATGTTTTCCCAGTCACGACGTTGTAAAACGACGGC
CAGTCTTAAGCTCGGGCCCCAAATAATGATTTTATTTTGACTGATAGTGACCTGTTCGTTGCAACAAATT
GATGAGCAATGCTTTTTTATAATGCCAACTTTGTACAAAAAAGTTGGCACCATGGAGCCTGAAATAAACT
GCTCTGAATTGTGTGACAGTTTTCCTGGCCAGGAGCTGGATCGGAGACCCCTTCATGATCTCTGCAAGAC
AACAATTACATCTTCCCACCACAGCAGTAAGACCATCTCTTCATTATCTCCTGTCCTCTTGGGTATTGTT
TGGACTTTTCTCAGCTGTGGACTTCTGCTGATACTTTTCTTTCTTGCCTTTACAATTCACTGCAGGAAGA
ACAGGATTGTGAAGATGTCCAGTCCCAATCTGAACATTGTGACCTTACTGGGCAGTTGTCTCACTTACAG
TAGCGCTTACCTCTTTGGGATTCAGGATGTTTTAGTGGGGAGCTCAATGGAAACTCTCATTCAGACAAGA
CTGTCCATGCTGTGCATTGGGACCTCCCTTGTGTTTGGCCCCATTCTGGGAAAGAGCTGGCGACTCTACA
AGGTGTTTACCCAAAGGGTCCCGGACAAGAGAGTGATTATCAAAGACCTGCAGTTGCTGGGGTTGGTGGC
AGCCCTGTTGATGGCTGATGTGATCCTGCTCATGACGTGGGTGCTGACTGATCCCATCCAGTGCCTCCAG
ATTCTCAGTGTCAGTATGACGGTGACAGGGAAAGACGTGTCCTGCACTTCGACCAGCACCCACTTCTGTG
CTTCCCGGTATTCCGATGTTTGGATTGCTCTCATTTGGGGATGCAAGGGTCTGCTCCTGCTGTATGGTGC
CTACCTGGCTGGCCTGACTGGCCATGTCAGCTCCCCTCCTGTGAATCAGTCCTTAACCATCATGGTGGGG
GTCAACCTCCTTGTACTGGCTGCTGGGCTGCTTTTTGTAGTCACCAGATACTTGCATTCCTGGCCCAACC
TGGTCTTTGGACTCACATCTGGAGGGATCTTTGTTTGTACAACTACAATCAACTGCTTCATCTTCATTCC
CCAGCTGAAGCAATGGAAGGCATTTGAAGAGGAAAACCAAACAATCAGACGCATGGCCAAATATTTCAGC
ACTCCCAACAAAAGCTTCCATACCCAGTATGGTGAGGAGGAGAACTGCCACCCGAGGGGAGAGAAAAGCT
CCATGGAGAGGCTCCTCACAGAAAAAAATGCTGTGATTGAAAGCCTGCAGGAACAAGTAAACAACGCCAA
AGAGAAGATTGTGAGGCTGATGTCAGCTGAGTGCACCTATGACCTCCCAGAGGGGGCTGCCCCACCTGCC
TCTTCCCCGAACAAGGACGTCCAGGCGGTAGCCTCGGTCCACACCCTGGCAGCTGCTCAGGGGCCTTCGG
GTCACCTCTCTGACTTTCAGAATGATCCTGGCATGGCTGCCCGGGATTCCCAGTGCACTTCAGGGCCCTC
CTCATATGCACAAAGCCTTGAGGGGCCTGGGAAGGACTCCAGCTTCTCCCCAGGGAAGGAGGAGAAGATA
TCTGACTCAAAAGACTTTTCTGATCATTTAGACTCAGGTTGTAGCCAGAAGCCATGGACTGAGCAAAGCC
TGGGTCCAGAAAGAGGAGACCAAGTCCCCATGAACCCCAGCCAGAGTCTCCTACCAGATAGAGGCGGCTC
AGATCCCCAGAGACAGAGGCATCTGGAGAACTCAGAGGAGCCCCCAGAGCGGCGGTCACGGGTTAGTTCA
GTAATCAGGGAGAAACTTCAGGAGGTCTTACAAGATCTGGGCCTGGGCCCTGAGGCTTCCCTCTCCACCG
CCCCCTCTTGTCATCAGCAAACCTGGAAGAACAGTGCTGCCTTCAGCCCCCAAAAGATGCCCCTCTCCAA
GGAGCTGGGCTTTAGCCCTTACATGGTGAGGAGAAGGCGGGCAGCTCAGCGGGCCCGCTCACACTTTCCT
GGCTCTGCACCCTCATCTGTGGGGCATCGGGCAAACAGGACTGTTCCTGGGGCACACAGCAGGCTACATG
TGCAGAATGGGGACAGCCCCAGCCTGGCCCCACAAACTACTGATTCCAGAGTACGAAGACCTTCTTCCAG
GAAGCCTTCACTACCTTCAGATCCTCAAGACAGACCAGGTACCCTGGAGGGCAGCAAACAAAGCCAGACA
GAGCCCGAGGGGGCTAGAGGGAGCAAAGCAGCCTTTCTTCGCCAGCCTTCTGGTTCTGGCCGGGCCCCAA
GTCCTGCTGCCCCATGCCTCTCCAAAGCCTCACCTGACTTGCCTGAACAGTGGCAGCTGTGGCCCCCAGT
GCCCTCAGGCTGTGCCTCCCTGTCTTCTCAACACAGCTATTTTGATACTGAGTCCAGCAGCTCAGATGAG
TTCTTCTGCCTCTGCCACCGGCCCTACTGTGAAATCTGCTTCCAGAGCTCTTCTGACTCTAGTGACAGTG
GCACATCAGACACTGACCCTGAGCCTACTGGGGGGCTGGCTTCCTGGGAAAAGCTGTGGGCCCGCTCCAA
GCCTATTGTGAACTTCAAAGATGACTTGAAACCCACGCTGGTGTGATTGCCAACTTTCTTGTACAAAGTT
GGCATTATAAGAAAGCATTGCTTATCAATTTGTTGCAACGAACAGGTCACTATCAGTCAAAATAAAATCA
TTATTTGCCATCCAGCTGATATCCCCTATAGTGAGTCGTATTACATGGTCATAGCTGTTTCCTGGCAGCT
CTGGCCCGTGTCTCAAAATCTCTGATGTTACATTGCACAAGATAAAAATATATCATCATGCCTCCTCTAG
ACCAGCCAGGACAGAAATGCCTCGACTTCGCTGCTACCCAAGGTTGCCGGGTGACGCACACCGTGGAAAC
GGATGAAGGCACGAACCCAGTGGACATAAGCCTGTTCGGTTCGTAAGCTGTAATGCAAGTAGCGTATGCG
CTCACGCAACTGGTCCAGAACCTTGACCGAACGCAGCGGTGGTAACGGCGCAGTGGCGGTTTTCATGGCT
TGTTATGACTGTTTTTTTGGGGTACAGTCTATGCCTCGGGCATCCAAGCAGCAAGCGCGTTACGCCGTGG
GTCGATGTTTGATGTTATGGAGCAGCAACGATGTTACGCAGCAGGGCAGTCGCCCTAAAACAAAGTTAAA
CATTATGAGGGAAGCGGTGATCGCCGAAGTATCGACTCAACTATCAGAGGTAGTTGGCGTCATCGAGCGC
CATCTCGAACCGACGTTGCTGGCCGTACATTTGTACGGCTCCGCAGTGGATGGCGGCCTGAAGCCACACA
GTGATATTGATTTGCTGGTTACGGTGACCGTAAGGCTTGATGAAACAACGCGGCGAGCTTTGATCAACGA
CCTTTTGGAAACTTCGGCTTCCCCTGGAGAGAGCGAGATTCTCCGCGCTGTAGAAGTCACCATTGTTGTG
CACGACGACATCATTCCGTGGCGTTATCCAGCTAAGCGCGAACTGCAATTTGGAGAATGGCAGCGCAATG
ACATTCTTGCAGGTATCTTCGAGCCAGCCACGATCGACATTGATCTGGCTATCTTGCTGACAAAAGCAAG
AGAACATAGCGTTGCCTTGGTAGGTCCAGCGGCGGAGGAACTCTTTGATCCGGTTCCTGAACAGGATCTA
TTTGAGGCGCTAAATGAAACCTTAACGCTATGGAACTCGCCGCCCGACTGGGCTGGCGATGAGCGAAATG
TAGTGCTTACGTTGTCCCGCATTTGGTACAGCGCAGTAACCGGCAAAATCGCGCCGAAGGATGTCGCTGC
CGACTGGGCAATGGAGCGCCTGCCGGCCCAGTATCAGCCCGTCATACTTGAAGCTAGACAGGCTTATCTT
GGACAAGAAGAAGATCGCTTGGCCTCGCGCGCAGATCAGTTGGAAGAATTTGTCCACTACGTGAAAGGCG
AGATCACCAAGGTAGTCGGCAAATAACCCTCGAGCCACCCATGACCAAAATCCCTTAACGTGAGTTACGC
GTCGTTCCACTGAGCGTCAGACCCCGTAGAAAAGATCAAAGGATCTTCTTGAGATCCTTTTTTTCTGCGC
GTAATCTGCTGCTTGCAAACAAAAAAACCACCGCTACCAGCGGTGGTTTGTTTGCCGGATCAAGAGCTAC
CAACTCTTTTTCCGAAGGTAACTGGCTTCAGCAGAGCGCAGATACCAAATACTGTTCTTCTAGTGTAGCC
GTAGTTAGGCCACCACTTCAAGAACTCTGTAGCACCGCCTACATACCTCGCTCTGCTAATCCTGTTACCA
GTGGCTGCTGCCAGTGGCGATAAGTCGTGTCTTACCGGGTTGGACTCAAGACGATAGTTACCGGATAAGG
CGCAGCGGTCGGGCTGAACGGGGGGTTCGTGCACACAGCCCAGCTTGGAGCGAACGACCTACACCGAACT
GAGATACCTACAGCGTGAGCTATGAGAAAGCGCCACGCTTCCCGAAGGGAGAAAGGCGGACAGGTATCCG
GTAAGCGGCAGGGTCGGAACAGGAGAGCGCACGAGGGAGCTTCCAGGGGGAAACGCCTGGTATCTTTATA
GTCCTGTCGGGTTTCGCCACCTCTGACTTGAGCGTCGATTTTTGTGATGCTCGTCAGGGGGGCGGAGCCT
ATGGAAAAACGCCAGCAACGCGGCCTTTTTACGGTTCCTGGCCTTTTGCTGGCCTTTTGCTCACATGTTC
TTTCCTGCGTTATCCCCTGATTCTGTGGATAACCGTATTACCGCCTTTGAGTGAGCTGATACCGCTCGCC
GCAGCCGAACGACCGAGCGCAGCGAGTCAGTGAGCGAGGAAGCGGAAGAGCGCCCAATACGCAAACCGCC
TCTCCCCGCGCGTTGGCCGATTCATTAATGCAGCTGGCACGACAGGTTTCCCGACTGGAAAGCGGGCAGT
GAGCGCAACGCAATTAATACGCGTACCGCTAGCCAGGAAGAGTTTGTAGAAACGCAAAAAGGCCATCCGT
CAGGATGGCCTTCTGCTTAGTTTGATGCCTGGCAGTTTATGGCGGGCGTCCTGCCCGCCACCCTCCGGGC
CGTTGCTTCACAACGTTCAAATCCGCTCCCGGCGGATTTGTCCTACTCAGGAGAGCGTTCACCGACAAAC
AACAGATAAAACGAAAGGCCCAGTCTTCCGACTGAGCCTTTCGTTTTATTTGATGCCT
