>Addgene plasmid #81548 | pDONR223_GPR156_p.R757L | depositor partial sequence | sequence record 154867 | Insert sequence
ATGGAGCCTGAAATAAACTGCTCTGAATTGTGTGACAGTTTTCCTGGCCAGGAGCTGGATCGGAGACCCC
TTCATGATCTCTGCAAGACAACAATTACATCTTCCCACCACAGCAGTAAGACCATCTCTTCATTATCTCC
TGTCCTCTTGGGTATTGTTTGGACTTTTCTCAGCTGTGGACTTCTGCTGATACTTTTCTTTCTTGCCTTT
ACAATTCACTGCAGGAAGAACAGGATTGTGAAGATGTCCAGTCCCAATCTGAACATTGTGACCTTACTGG
GCAGTTGTCTCACTTACAGTAGCGCTTACCTCTTTGGGATTCAGGATGTTTTAGTGGGGAGCTCAATGGA
AACTCTCATTCAGACAAGACTGTCCATGCTGTGCATTGGGACCTCCCTTGTGTTTGGCCCCATTCTGGGA
AAGAGCTGGCGACTCTACAAGGTGTTTACCCAAAGGGTCCCGGACAAGAGAGTGATTATCAAAGACCTGC
AGTTGCTGGGGTTGGTGGCAGCCCTGTTGATGGCTGATGTGATCCTGCTCATGACGTGGGTGCTGACTGA
TCCCATCCAGTGCCTCCAGATTCTCAGTGTCAGTATGACGGTGACAGGGAAAGACGTGTCCTGCACTTCG
ACCAGCACCCACTTCTGTGCTTCCCGGTATTCCGATGTTTGGATTGCTCTCATTTGGGGATGCAAGGGTC
TGCTCCTGCTGTATGGTGCCTACCTGGCTGGCCTGACTGGCCATGTCAGCTCCCCTCCTGTGAATCAGTC
CTTAACCATCATGGTGGGGGTCAACCTCCTTGTACTGGCTGCTGGGCTGCTTTTTGTAGTCACCAGATAC
TTGCATTCCTGGCCCAACCTGGTCTTTGGACTCACATCTGGAGGGATCTTTGTTTGTACAACTACAATCA
ACTGCTTCATCTTCATTCCCCAGCTGAAGCAATGGAAGGCATTTGAAGAGGAAAACCAAACAATCAGACG
CATGGCCAAATATTTCAGCACTCCCAACAAAAGCTTCCATACCCAGTATGGTGAGGAGGAGAACTGCCAC
CCGAGGGGAGAGAAAAGCTCCATGGAGAGGCTCCTCACAGAAAAAAATGCTGTGATTGAAAGCCTGCAGG
AACAAGTAAACAACGCCAAAGAGAAGATTGTGAGGCTGATGTCAGCTGAGTGCACCTATGACCTCCCAGA
GGGGGCTGCCCCACCTGCCTCTTCCCCGAACAAGGACGTCCAGGCGGTAGCCTCGGTCCACACCCTGGCA
GCTGCTCAGGGGCCTTCGGGTCACCTCTCTGACTTTCAGAATGATCCTGGCATGGCTGCCCGGGATTCCC
AGTGCACTTCAGGGCCCTCCTCATATGCACAAAGCCTTGAGGGGCCTGGGAAGGACTCCAGCTTCTCCCC
AGGGAAGGAGGAGAAGATATCTGACTCAAAAGACTTTTCTGATCATTTAGACTCAGGTTGTAGCCAGAAG
CCATGGACTGAGCAAAGCCTGGGTCCAGAAAGAGGAGACCAAGTCCCCATGAACCCCAGCCAGAGTCTCC
TACCAGATAGAGGCGGCTCAGATCCCCAGAGACAGAGGCATCTGGAGAACTCAGAGGAGCCCCCAGAGCG
GCGGTCACGGGTTAGTTCAGTAATCAGGGAGAAACTTCAGGAGGTCTTACAAGATCTGGGCCTGGGCCCT
GAGGCTTCCCTCTCCACCGCCCCCTCTTGTCATCAGCAAACCTGGAAGAACAGTGCTGCCTTCAGCCCCC
AAAAGATGCCCCTCTCCAAGGAGCTGGGCTTTAGCCCTTACATGGTGAGGAGAAGGCGGGCAGCTCAGCG
GGCCCGCTCACACTTTCCTGGCTCTGCACCCTCATCTGTGGGGCATCGGGCAAACAGGACTGTTCCTGGG
GCACACAGCAGGCTACATGTGCAGAATGGGGACAGCCCCAGCCTGGCCCCACAAACTACTGATTCCAGAG
TACGAAGACCTTCTTCCAGGAAGCCTTCACTACCTTCAGATCCTCAAGACAGACCAGGTACCCTGGAGGG
CAGCAAACAAAGCCAGACAGAGCCCGAGGGGGCTAGAGGGAGCAAAGCAGCCTTTCTTCGCCAGCCTTCT
GGTTCTGGCCGGGCCCCAAGTCCTGCTGCCCCATGCCTCTCCAAAGCCTCACCTGACTTGCCTGAACAGT
GGCAGCTGTGGCCCCCAGTGCCCTCAGGCTGTGCCTCCCTGTCTTCTCAACACAGCTATTTTGATACTGA
GTCCAGCAGCTCAGATGAGTTCTTCTGCCTCTGCCACCGGCCCTACTGTGAAATCTGCTTCCAGAGCTCT
TCTGACTCTAGTGACAGTGGCACATCAGACACTGACCCTGAGCCTACTGGGGGGCTGGCTTCCTGGGAAA
AGCTGTGGGCCCGCTCCAAGCCTATTGTGAACTTCAAAGATGACTTGAAACCCACGCTGGTG
